Addgene plasmid #59697: pGEX-GP-2-CBX1 Chromo
Purpose: Contains histone modification interacting domain (CBX1 Chromo)
Depositing lab: Albert Jeltsch. Depositing organization: Universitaet Stuttgart. Publication: Application of histone modification-specific interaction domains as an alternative to antibodies. Kungulovski G, Kycia I, Tamas R, Jurkowska RZ, Kudithipudi S, Henry C, Reinhardt R, Labhart P, Jeltsch A. Genome Res. 2014 Nov;24(11):1842-53. doi: 10.1101/gr.170985.113. Epub 2014 Oct 9. PubMed 25301795.
Backbone
  Vector backbone: pGEX-6p-2
  Total vector size (bp): 5141
  Vector type: Bacterial Expression
  Selectable markers: Ampicilin
Growth in bacteria
  Bacterial resistance: Ampicillin, 100 μg/mL
  Growth temperature: 37°C
  Growth strain: XL1 Blue
  Copy number: Unknown
Gene/Insert
  Gene/Insert name: CBX1 Chromo (alt name: HP1 beta)
  Species: H. sapiens (human)
  Insert size (bp): 204
  Entrez Gene: CBX1 (a.k.a. CBX, HP1-BETA, HP1Hs-beta, HP1Hsbeta, Hp1beta, M31, MOD1, p25beta)
  Promoter: tac promoter
  Tag / fusion protein: GST (N terminal on backbone)
  Cloning method: Restriction Enzyme; 5′ cloning site BamHI (unknown if destroyed); 3′ cloning site XhoI (unknown if destroyed)
  Sequencing primers: 5′ GGGCTGGCAAGCCACGTTTGGTG; 3′ CCGGGAGCTGCATGTGTCAGAGG
Terms and licenses: Academic/Nonprofit Terms; Industry Terms: Not Available to Industry
Depositor comments: The discrepancies found in the QC sequence do not have any functional consequence.
How to cite: pGEX-GP-2-CBX1 Chromo was a gift from Albert Jeltsch (Addgene plasmid # 59697 ; http://n2t.net/addgene:59697 ; RRID:Addgene_59697)
