[The description below was written by a language model from this plasmid's Addgene catalogue record and pLannotate feature annotations shown in this document.]
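Description:
pGEX-GP-2-CBX1 Chromo is a bacterial expression plasmid built on the pGEX-6p-2 backbone for producing the chromodomain of human CBX1 (HP1 beta) as an N-terminal GST fusion in E. coli. It replicates from a ColE1/pMB1-type origin and is selected with ampicillin through the bla (β-lactamase) gene and its own promoter. The catalogue lists a total size of 5141 bp, while the depositor's full sequence record is 5175 nt. The depositor notes that discrepancies seen in the quality-control sequence have no functional consequence.

Expression is driven by the tac promoter, a strong trp/lac hybrid, followed by a lac operator. The plasmid also carries lacI under the lacIq promoter, so lac repressor keeps transcription off until induction with IPTG. Downstream lies the Schistosoma japonicum glutathione S-transferase coding sequence, then the CBX1 fragment. The insert is recorded as 204 bp, cloned between BamHI and XhoI, and the annotation matches 165 nt of it to human CBX1. The table does not annotate the short linker between GST and the insert. The remaining features (fragments of rop, bom and yciV, and a lac promoter/lacZα segment after lacI) are backbone remnants with no role in the payload.

CBX1 is a heterochromatin component that recognises histone H3 tails methylated at lysine 9. The GST tag allows the fusion to be purified and detected via glutathione affinity. According to the record, the construct supplies a histone modification interacting domain, in work that applied such domains as modification-specific reagents in place of antibodies.
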