Features (pLannotate 1.2.2; 17 found; start..end, strand, type, name):
      6..107     -  CDS            yciV (fragment): RNAAM_ECOLI - Also known as trpH From Escherichia coli (strain K12).
    183..211     +  promoter       tac promoter: strong E. coli promoter; hybrid between the trp and lac UV5 promoters
    219..235     +  protein_bind   lac operator: The lac repressor binds to the lac operator to inhibit transcription in E. coli. This inhibition can be relieved by adding lactose or isopropyl-β-D-thiogalactopyranoside (IPTG). lac repressor encoded by lacI
    258..911     +  CDS            GST26_SCHJA: Experimental evidence at protein level: Swiss-Prot protein existence level 1. GST isoenzymes appear to play a central role in the parasite detoxification system. Other functions are also suspected including a role in increasing the solubility of haematin in the parasite gut. From Schistosoma japonicum (Blood fluke).
    963..1127    +  CDS            CBX1 (fragment): CBX1_HUMAN - Also known as CBX. Experimental evidence at protein level: Swiss-Prot protein existence level 1. Component of heterochromatin. Recognizes and binds histone H3 tails methylated at 'Lys-9', leading to epigenetic repression. Interaction with lamin B receptor (LBR) can contribute to the association of the heterochromatin with the inner nuclear membrane. From Homo sapiens (Human).
   1192..1231    +  CDS            rop (fragment): Rop protein, which maintains plasmids at low copy number; rop
   1333..1373    +  misc_feature   bom (fragment): basis of mobility region from pBR322
   1478..1582    +  promoter       AmpR promoter: bla
   1583..2443    +  CDS            AmpR: β-lactamase; bla; confers resistance to ampicillin, carbenicillin, and related antibiotics
   2614..3202    +  rep_origin     ori: high-copy-number ColE1/pMB1/pBR322/pUC origin of replication
   3388..3439    -  misc_feature   bom (fragment): basis of mobility region from pBR322
   3446..3523    +  promoter       lacIq promoter: lacI (mutant); In the lacIq allele, a single base change in the promoter boosts expression of the lacI gene about 10-fold.
   3524..4606    +  CDS            lacI: lac repressor; lacI; The lac repressor binds to the lac operator to inhibit transcription in E. coli. This inhibition can be relieved by adding lactose or isopropyl-β-D-thiogalactopyranoside (IPTG).
   4619..4640    +  protein_bind   CAP binding site: CAP binding activates transcription in the presence of cAMP. E. coli catabolite activator protein
   4655..4685    +  promoter       lac promoter: promoter for the E. coli lac operon
   4693..4709    +  protein_bind   lac operator: The lac repressor binds to the lac operator to inhibit transcription in E. coli. This inhibition can be relieved by adding lactose or isopropyl-β-D-thiogalactopyranoside (IPTG). lac repressor encoded by lacI
   4729..4902    +  CDS            lacZα: LacZα fragment of β-galactosidase; lacZ fragment
>Addgene plasmid #59697 | pGEX-GP-2-CBX1 Chromo | depositor full sequence | sequence record 93442 | pGEX-GP-2-CBX1 Chromo sequence 5175 bps
ACGTTATCGACTGCACGGTGCACCAATGCTTCTGGCGTCAGGCAGCCATCGGAAGCTGTGGTATGGCTGT
GCAGGTCGTAAATCACTGCATAATTCGTGTCGCTCAAGGCGCACTCCCGTTCTGGATAATGTTTTTTGCG
CCGACATCATAACGGTTCTGGCAAATATTCTGAAATGAGCTGTTGACAATTAATCATCGGCTCGTATAAT
GTGTGGAATTGTGAGCGGATAACAATTTCACACAGGAAACAGTATTCATGTCCCCTATACTAGGTTATTG
GAAAATTAAGGGCCTTGTGCAACCCACTCGACTTCTTTTGGAATATCTTGAAGAAAAATATGAAGAGCAT
TTGTATGAGCGCGATGAAGGTGATAAATGGCGAAACAAAAAGTTTGAATTGGGTTTGGAGTTTCCCAATC
TTCCTTATTATATTGATGGTGATGTTAAATTAACACAGTCTATGGCCATCATACGTTATATAGCTGACAA
GCACAACATGTTGGGTGGTTGTCCAAAAGAGCGTGCAGAGATTTCAATGCTTGAAGGAGCGGTTTTGGAT
ATTAGATACGGTGTTTCGAGAATTGCATATAGTAAAGACTTTGAAACTCTCAAAGTTGATTTTCTTAGCA
AGCTACCTGAAATGCTGAAAATGTTCGAAGATCGTTTATGTCATAAAACATATTTAAATGGTGATCATGT
AACCCATCCTGACTTCATGTTGTATGACGCTCTTGATGTTGTTTTATACATGGACCCAATGTGCCTGGAT
GCGTTCCCAAAATTAGTTTGTTTTAAAAAACGTATTGAAGCTATCCCACAAATTGATAAGTACTTGAAAT
CCAGCAAGTATATAGCATGGCCTTTGCAGGGCTGGCAAGCCACGTTTGGTGGTGGCGACCATCCTCCAAA
ATCGGATCTGGAAGTTCTGTTCCAGGGGCCCCTGGGATCCGAGGAAGAGGAATATGTGGTGGACAAATTT
CTTGATCGGCGAGTTGTCAAGGGCAAGGTGGAATATCTTCTAAAGTGGAAGGGTTTCTCAGATGAGGACA
ACACTTGGGAGCCAGAAGAGAATCTGGATTGCCCTGACCTTATTGCTGAGTTTCTACAGTCACAGAAAAC
AGCACATGGGCGGCCGCACCCCAGGAATTCCCGGGTCGACTCGAGCGGCCGCATCGTGACTGACTGACGA
TCTGCCTCGCGCGTTTCGGTGATGACGGTGAAAACCTCTGACACATGCAGCTCCCGGAGACGGTCACAGC
TTGTCTGTAAGCGGATGCCGGGAGCAGACAAGCCCGTCAGGGCGCGTCAGCGGGTGTTGGCGGGTGTCGG
GGCGCAGCCATGACCCAGTCACGTAGCGATAGCGGAGTGTATAATTCTTGAAGACGAAAGGGCCTCGTGA
TACGCCTATTTTTATAGGTTAATGTCATGATAATAATGGTTTCTTAGACGTCAGGTGGCACTTTTCGGGG
AAATGTGCGCGGAACCCCTATTTGTTTATTTTTCTAAATACATTCAAATATGTATCCGCTCATGAGACAA
TAACCCTGATAAATGCTTCAATAATATTGAAAAAGGAAGAGTATGAGTATTCAACATTTCCGTGTCGCCC
TTATTCCCTTTTTTGCGGCATTTTGCCTTCCTGTTTTTGCTCACCCAGAAACGCTGGTGAAAGTAAAAGA
TGCTGAAGATCAGTTGGGTGCACGAGTGGGTTACATCGAACTGGATCTCAACAGCGGTAAGATCCTTGAG
AGTTTTCGCCCCGAAGAACGTTTTCCAATGATGAGCACTTTTAAAGTTCTGCTATGTGGCGCGGTATTAT
CCCGTGTTGACGCCGGGCAAGAGCAACTCGGTCGCCGCATACACTATTCTCAGAATGACTTGGTTGAGTA
CTCACCAGTCACAGAAAAGCATCTTACGGATGGCATGACAGTAAGAGAATTATGCAGTGCTGCCATAACC
ATGAGTGATAACACTGCGGCCAACTTACTTCTGACAACGATCGGAGGACCGAAGGAGCTAACCGCTTTTT
TGCACAACATGGGGGATCATGTAACTCGCCTTGATCGTTGGGAACCGGAGCTGAATGAAGCCATACCAAA
CGACGAGCGTGACACCACGATGCCTGCAGCAATGGCAACAACGTTGCGCAAACTATTAACTGGCGAACTA
CTTACTCTAGCTTCCCGGCAACAATTAATAGACTGGATGGAGGCGGATAAAGTTGCAGGACCACTTCTGC
GCTCGGCCCTTCCGGCTGGCTGGTTTATTGCTGATAAATCTGGAGCCGGTGAGCGTGGGTCTCGCGGTAT
CATTGCAGCACTGGGGCCAGATGGTAAGCCCTCCCGTATCGTAGTTATCTACACGACGGGGAGTCAGGCA
ACTATGGATGAACGAAATAGACAGATCGCTGAGATAGGTGCCTCACTGATTAAGCATTGGTAACTGTCAG
ACCAAGTTTACTCATATATACTTTAGATTGATTTAAAACTTCATTTTTAATTTAAAAGGATCTAGGTGAA
GATCCTTTTTGATAATCTCATGACCAAAATCCCTTAACGTGAGTTTTCGTTCCACTGAGCGTCAGACCCC
GTAGAAAAGATCAAAGGATCTTCTTGAGATCCTTTTTTTCTGCGCGTAATCTGCTGCTTGCAAACAAAAA
AACCACCGCTACCAGCGGTGGTTTGTTTGCCGGATCAAGAGCTACCAACTCTTTTTCCGAAGGTAACTGG
CTTCAGCAGAGCGCAGATACCAAATACTGTCCTTCTAGTGTAGCCGTAGTTAGGCCACCACTTCAAGAAC
TCTGTAGCACCGCCTACATACCTCGCTCTGCTAATCCTGTTACCAGTGGCTGCTGCCAGTGGCGATAAGT
CGTGTCTTACCGGGTTGGACTCAAGACGATAGTTACCGGATAAGGCGCAGCGGTCGGGCTGAACGGGGGG
TTCGTGCACACAGCCCAGCTTGGAGCGAACGACCTACACCGAACTGAGATACCTACAGCGTGAGCTATGA
GAAAGCGCCACGCTTCCCGAAGGGAGAAAGGCGGACAGGTATCCGGTAAGCGGCAGGGTCGGAACAGGAG
AGCGCACGAGGGAGCTTCCAGGGGGAAACGCCTGGTATCTTTATAGTCCTGTCGGGTTTCGCCACCTCTG
ACTTGAGCGTCGATTTTTGTGATGCTCGTCAGGGGGGCGGAGCCTATGGAAAAACGCCAGCAACGCGGCC
TTTTTACGGTTCCTGGCCTTTTGCTGGCCTTTTGCTCACATGTTCTTTCCTGCGTTATCCCCTGATTCTG
TGGATAACCGTATTACCGCCTTTGAGTGAGCTGATACCGCTCGCCGCAGCCGAACGACCGAGCGCAGCGA
GTCAGTGAGCGAGGAAGCGGAAGAGCGCCTGATGCGGTATTTTCTCCTTACGCATCTGTGCGGTATTTCA
CACCGCATAAATTCCGACACCATCGAATGGTGCAAAACCTTTCGCGGTATGGCATGATAGCGCCCGGAAG
AGAGTCAATTCAGGGTGGTGAATGTGAAACCAGTAACGTTATACGATGTCGCAGAGTATGCCGGTGTCTC
TTATCAGACCGTTTCCCGCGTGGTGAACCAGGCCAGCCACGTTTCTGCGAAAACGCGGGAAAAAGTGGAA
GCGGCGATGGCGGAGCTGAATTACATTCCCAACCGCGTGGCACAACAACTGGCGGGCAAACAGTCGTTGC
TGATTGGCGTTGCCACCTCCAGTCTGGCCCTGCACGCGCCGTCGCAAATTGTCGCGGCGATTAAATCTCG
CGCCGATCAACTGGGTGCCAGCGTGGTGGTGTCGATGGTAGAACGAAGCGGCGTCGAAGCCTGTAAAGCG
GCGGTGCACAATCTTCTCGCGCAACGCGTCAGTGGGCTGATCATTAACTATCCGCTGGATGACCAGGATG
CCATTGCTGTGGAAGCTGCCTGCACTAATGTTCCGGCGTTATTTCTTGATGTCTCTGACCAGACACCCAT
CAACAGTATTATTTTCTCCCATGAAGACGGTACGCGACTGGGCGTGGAGCATCTGGTCGCATTGGGTCAC
CAGCAAATCGCGCTGTTAGCGGGCCCATTAAGTTCTGTCTCGGCGCGTCTGCGTCTGGCTGGCTGGCATA
AATATCTCACTCGCAATCAAATTCAGCCGATAGCGGAACGGGAAGGCGACTGGAGTGCCATGTCCGGTTT
TCAACAAACCATGCAAATGCTGAATGAGGGCATCGTTCCCACTGCGATGCTGGTTGCCAACGATCAGATG
GCGCTGGGCGCAATGCGCGCCATTACCGAGTCCGGGCTGCGCGTTGGTGCGGATATCTCGGTAGTGGGAT
ACGACGATACCGAAGACAGCTCATGTTATATCCCGCCGTCAACCACCATCAAACAGGATTTTCGCCTGCT
GGGGCAAACCAGCGTGGACCGCTTGCTGCAACTCTCTCAGGGCCAGGCGGTGAAGGGCAATCAGCTGTTG
CCCGTCTCACTGGTGAAAAGAAAAACCACCCTGGCGCCCAATACGCAAACCGCCTCTCCCCGCGCGTTGG
CCGATTCATTAATGCAGCTGGCACGACAGGTTTCCCGACTGGAAAGCGGGCAGTGAGCGCAACGCAATTA
ATGTGAGTTAGCTCACTCATTAGGCACCCCAGGCTTTACACTTTATGCTTCCGGCTCGTATGTTGTGTGG
AATTGTGAGCGGATAACAATTTCACACAGGAAACAGCTATGACCATGATTACGGATTCACTGGCCGTCGT
TTTACAACGTCGTGACTGGGAAAACCCTGGCGTTACCCAACTTAATCGCCTTGCAGCACATCCCCCTTTC
GCCAGCTGGCGTAATAGCGAAGAGGCCCGCACCGATCGCCCTTCCCAACAGTTGCGCAGCCTGAATGGCG
AATGGCGCTTTGCCTGGTTTCCGGCACCAGAAGCGGTGCCGGAAAGCTGGCTGGAGTGCGATCTTCCTGA
GGCCGATACTGTCGTCGTCCCCTCAAACTGGCAGATGCACGGTTACGATGCGCCCATCTACACCAACGTA
ACCTATCCCATTACGGTCAATCCGCCGTTTGTTCCCACGGAGAATCCGACGGGTTGTTACTCGCTCACAT
TTAATGTTGATGAAAGCTGGCTACAGGAAGGCCAGACGCGAATTATTTTTGATGGCGTTGGAATT
