>Addgene plasmid #59697 | pGEX-GP-2-CBX1 Chromo | depositor partial sequence | sequence record 93443 | CBX1 Chromo orf
GGATCCGAGGAAGAGGAATATGTGGTGGAAAAAGTTCTCGACCGTCGAGTGGTAAAGGGCAAAGTGGAGT
ACCTCCTAAAGTGGAAGGGATTCTCAGATGAGGACAACACATGGGAGCCAGAAGAGAACCTGGATTGCCC
CGACCTCATTGCTGAGTTTCTGCAGTCACAGAAAACAGCACATGAGGCGGCCGCATCGTGACTG
