>Addgene plasmid #59697 | pGEX-GP-2-CBX1 Chromo | addgene partial sequence | sequence record 95309 | pEXT20-F2 5'-GCATAATTCGTGTCGC-3'
GCGCCGACATCATAACGGTTCTGGCAAATATTCTGAAATGAGCTGTTGACAATTAATCATCGGCTCGTAT
AATGTGTGGAATTGTGAGCGGATAACAATTTCACACAGGAAACAGTATTCATGTCCCCTATACTAGGTTA
TTGGAAAATTAAGGGCCTTGTGCAACCCACTCGACTTCTTTTGGAATATCTTGAAGAAAAATATGAAGAG
CATTTGTATGAGCGCGATGAAGGTGATAAATGGCGAAACAAAAAGTTTGAATTGGGTTTGGAGTTTCCCA
ATCTTCCTTATTATATTGATGGTGATGTTAAATTAACACAGTCTATGGCCATCATACGTTATATAGCTGA
CAAGCACAACATGTTGGGTGGTTGTCCAAAAGAGCGTGCAGAGATTTCAATGCTTGAAGGAGCGGTTTTG
GATATTAGATACGGTGTTTCGAGAATTGCATATAGTAAAGACTTTGAAACTCTCAAAGTTGATTTTCTTA
GCAAGCTACCTGAAATGCTGAAAATGTTCGAAGATCGTTTATGTCATAAAACATATTTAAATGGTGATCA
TGTAACCCATCCTGACTTCATGTTGTATGACGCTCTTGATGTTGTTTTATACATGGACCCAATGTGCCTG
GATGCGTTCCCAAAATTAGTTTGTTTTAAAAAACGTATTGAAGCTATCCCACAAATTGATAAGTACTTGA
AATCCAGCAAGTATATAGCATGGCCTTTGCAGGGCTGGCAAGCCACGTTTGGTGGTGGCGACCATCCTCC
AAAATCGGATCTGG
