>Addgene plasmid #59697 | pGEX-GP-2-CBX1 Chromo | addgene partial sequence | sequence record 95310 | pGEX3 5'-CCGGGAGCTGCATGTGTCAGAGG-3'
GGCAGATCGTCAGTCAGTCACGATGCGGCCGCTCGAGTCGACCCGGGAATTCCTGGGGTGCGGCCGCCCA
TGTGCTGTTTTCTGTGACTGTAGAAACTCAGCAATAAGGTCAGGGCAATCCAGATTCTCTTCTGGCTCCC
AAGTGTTGTCCTCATCTGAGAAACCCTTCCACTTTAGAAGATATTCCACCTTGCCCTTGACAACTCGCCG
ATCAAGAACTTTTTCCACCACATATTCCTCTTCCTCGGATCCCAGGGGCCCCTGGAACAGAACTTCCAGA
TCCGATTTTGGAGGATGGTCGCCACCACCAAACGTGGCTTGCCAGCCCTGCAAAGGCCATGCTATATACT
TGCTGGATTTCAAGTACTTATCAATTTGTGGGATAGCTTCAATACGTTTTTTAAAACAAACTAATTTTGG
GAACGCATCCAGGCACATTGGGTCCATGTATAAAACAACATCAAGAGCGTCATACAACATGAAGTCAGGA
TGGGTTACATGATCACCATTTAAATATGTTTTATGACATAAACGATCTTCGAACATTTTCAGCATTTCAG
GTAGCTTGCTAAGAAAATCAACTTTGAGAGTTTCAAAGTCTTTACTATATGCAATTCTCGAAACACCGTA
TCTAATATCCAAAACCGCTCCTTCAAGCATTGAAATCTCTGCACGCTCTTTTGGACAACCACCCAACATG
TTGTGCTTGTCAGCTATATAACGTATGATGGCCATAGACTGTGTTAATTTAACATCACCATCAATATAAT
AA
