>Addgene plasmid #59697 | pGEX-GP-2-CBX1 Chromo | addgene partial sequence | sequence record 95855 | pGEX5 5'-GGGCTGGCAAGCCACGTTTGGTG-3'
GTTCTGTTCCAGGGGCCCCTGGGATCCGAGGAAGAGGAATATGTGGTGGAAAAAGTTCTTGATCGGCGAG
TTGTCAAGGGCAAGGTGGAATATCTTCTAAAGTGGAAGGGTTTCTCAGATGAGGACAACACTTGGGAGCC
AGAAGAGAATCTGGATTGCCCTGACCTTATTGCTGAGTTTCTACAGTCACAGAAAACAGCACATGGGCGG
CCGCACCCCAGGAATTCCCGGGTCGACTCGAGCGGCCGCATCGTGACTGACTGACGATCTGCCTCGCGCG
TTTCGGTGATGACGGTGAAAACCTCTGACACATGCAGCTCCCGGAGACGGTCACAGCTTGTCTGTAAGCG
GATGCCGGGAGCAGACAAGCCCGTCAGGGCGCGTCAGCGGGTGTTGGCGGGTGTCGGGGCGCAGCCATGA
CCCAGTCACGTAGCGATAGCGGAGTGTATAATTCTTGAAGACGAAAGGGCCTCGTGATACGCCTATTTTT
ATAGGTTAATGTCATGATAATAATGGTTTCTTAGACGTCAGGTGGCACTTTTCGGGGAAATGTGCGCGGA
ACCCCTATTTGTTTATTTTTCTAAATACATTCAAATATGTATCCGCTCATGAGACAATAACCCTGATAAA
TGCTTCAATAATATTGAAAAAGGAAGAGTATGAGTATTCAACATTTCCGTGTCGCCCTTATTCCCTTTTT
TGCGGCATTTTGCCTTCCTG
